LOCUS       Exported 5672 bp ds-DNA circular SYN 13-MAY-2021
DEFINITION  Bacterial expression for structure determination.
ACCESSION   .
VERSION     .
KEYWORDS    6ASB (FBXL19)
SOURCE      synthetic DNA construct
  ORGANISM  synthetic DNA construct
REFERENCE   1 (bases 1 to 5672)
  TITLE     SGC Toronto Q3-Q4 2017, Q1-Q2 2018
REFERENCE   2 (bases 1 to 5672)
  AUTHORS   .
  TITLE     Direct Submission
  JOURNAL   Exported May 13, 2021 from SnapGene Server 1.1.58
            http://www.snapgene.com
FEATURES             Location/Qualifiers
     source          1..5672
                     /organism="synthetic DNA construct"
                     /mol_type="other DNA"
     RBS             12..34
                     /note="efficient ribosome binding site from bacteriophage
                     T7 gene 10 (Olins and Rangwala, 1989)"
     CDS             44..61
                     /codon_start=1
                     /product="6xHis affinity tag"
                     /label=6xHis
                     /translation="HHHHHH"
     CDS             74..94
                     /codon_start=1
                     /product="tobacco etch virus (TEV) protease recognition and
                     cleavage site"
                     /label=TEV site
                     /translation="ENLYFQG"
     CDS             490..507
                     /codon_start=1
                     /product="6xHis affinity tag"
                     /label=6xHis
                     /translation="HHHHHH"
     primer_bind     complement(560..578)
                     /label=T7 Term
                     /note="T7 terminator, reverse primer"
     terminator      574..621
                     /label=T7 terminator
                     /note="transcription terminator for bacteriophage T7 RNA
                     polymerase"
     rep_origin      658..1113
                     /direction=RIGHT
                     /label=f1 ori
                     /note="f1 bacteriophage origin of replication; arrow
                     indicates direction of (+) strand synthesis"
     primer_bind     complement(745..764)
                     /label=F1ori-R
                     /note="F1 origin, reverse primer"
     primer_bind     955..976
                     /label=F1ori-F
                     /note="F1 origin, forward primer"
     CDS             complement(1205..2020)
                     /codon_start=1
                     /gene="aph(3')-Ia"
                     /product="aminoglycoside phosphotransferase"
                     /label=KanR
                     /note="confers resistance to kanamycin in bacteria or G418
                     (Geneticin(R)) in eukaryotes"
                     /translation="MSHIQRETSCSRPRLNSNMDADLYGYKWARDNVGQSGATIYRLYG
                     KPDAPELFLKHGKGSVANDVTDEMVRLNWLTEFMPLPTIKHFIRTPDDAWLLTTAIPGK
                     TAFQVLEEYPDSGENIVDALAVFLRRLHSIPVCNCPFNSDRVFRLAQAQSRMNNGLVDA
                     SDFDDERNGWPVEQVWKEMHKLLPFSPDSVVTHGDFSLDNLIFDEGKLIGCIDVGRVGI
                     ADRYQDLAILWNCLGEFSPSLQKRLFQKYGIDNPDMNKLQFHLMLDEFF"
     primer_bind     1928..1947
                     /label=Kan-R
                     /note="Kanamycin resistance gene, reverse primer"
     primer_bind     2012..2031
                     /label=pENTR-R
                     /note="pENTR vectors, reverse primer"
     rep_origin      2142..2730
                     /direction=RIGHT
                     /label=ori
                     /note="high-copy-number ColE1/pMB1/pBR322/pUC origin of
                     replication"
     primer_bind     2631..2650
                     /label=pBR322ori-F
                     /note="pBR322 origin, forward primer"
     primer_bind     2884..2901
                     /label=L4440
                     /note="L4440 vector, forward primer"
     misc_feature    2916..3055
                     /label=bom
                     /note="basis of mobility region from pBR322"
     primer_bind     complement(2981..3000)
                     /label=pRS-marker
                     /note="pRS vectors, use to sequence yeast selectable
                     marker"
     primer_bind     3141..3163
                     /label=pGEX 3'
                     /note="pGEX vectors, reverse primer"
     CDS             complement(3157..3348)
                     /codon_start=1
                     /gene="rop"
                     /product="Rop protein, which maintains plasmids at low copy
                     number"
                     /label=rop
                     /translation="MTKQEKTALNMARFIRSQTLTLLEKLNELDADEQADICESLHDHA
                     DELYRSCLARFGDDGENL"
     CDS             complement(4157..5239)
                     /codon_start=1
                     /gene="lacI"
                     /product="lac repressor"
                     /label=lacI
                     /note="The lac repressor binds to the lac operator to
                     inhibit transcription in E. coli. This inhibition can be
                     relieved by adding lactose or
                     isopropyl-beta-D-thiogalactopyranoside (IPTG)."
                     /translation="MKPVTLYDVAEYAGVSYQTVSRVVNQASHVSAKTREKVEAAMAEL
                     NYIPNRVAQQLAGKQSLLIGVATSSLALHAPSQIVAAIKSRADQLGASVVVSMVERSGV
                     EACKAAVHNLLAQRVSGLIINYPLDDQDAIAVEAACTNVPALFLDVSDQTPINSIIFSH
                     EDGTRLGVEHLVALGHQQIALLAGPLSSVSARLRLAGWHKYLTRNQIQPIAEREGDWSA
                     MSGFQQTMQMLNEGIVPTAMLVANDQMALGAMRAITESGLRVGADISVVGYDDTEDSSC
                     YIPPLTTIKQDFRLLGQTSVDRLLQLSQGQAVKGNQLLPVSLVKRKTTLAPNTQTASPR
                     ALADSLMQLARQVSRLESGQ"
     primer_bind     5201..5220
                     /label=LacI-R
                     /note="LacI, reverse primer"
     promoter        complement(5240..5317)
                     /gene="lacI"
                     /label=lacI promoter
     primer_bind     5523..5542
                     /label=pBRrevBam
                     /note="pBR322 vectors, tet region, downstream of BamHI,
                     reverse primer"
     primer_bind     5626..5645
                     /label=T7
                     /note="T7 promoter, forward primer"
     promoter        5626..5644
                     /label=T7 promoter
                     /note="promoter for bacteriophage T7 RNA polymerase"
     protein_bind    5645..5669
                     /label=lac operator
                     /bound_moiety="lac repressor encoded by lacI"
                     /note="The lac repressor binds to the lac operator to
                     inhibit transcription in E. coli. This inhibition can be
                     relieved by adding lactose or
                     isopropyl-beta-D-thiogalactopyranoside (IPTG)."
ORIGIN
        1 ctagaaataa ttttgtttaa ctttaagaag gagatatacc atgcatcatc atcatcatca
       61 cagcagcggc agagaaaact tgtatttcca gggcgcccgt cgccgtcgca cccgttgccg
      121 tcgctgtcgt gcatgcgttc gcacggaatg tggcgattgc catttttgtc gcgacatgaa
      181 aaaatttggc ggtccgggtc gtatgaaaca gagctgtctg ctgcgtcaat gcaccgcacc
      241 ggtgctgccg cacacggccg tttgcctgct gtgtggcgaa gccggtaaag aagataccgt
      301 cgaaggcgaa gaagaaaaat ttggtctgtc tctgatggaa tgcacgattt gtaacgaaat
      361 cgtccatccg ggttgtctga aaatgggcaa agcagaaggt gtgattaacg ctgaaatccc
      421 gaattgctgg gaatgtccgc gttgcaccca ggaaggtcgt tgatgacgaa gcttgcggcc
      481 gcactcgagc accaccacca ccaccactga gatccggctg ctaacaaagc ccgaaaggaa
      541 gctgagttgg ctgctgccac cgctgagcaa taactagcat aaccccttgg ggcctctaaa
      601 cgggtcttga ggggtttttt gctgaaagga ggaactatat ccggattggc gaatgggnnn
      661 nnnnnnnnnn nnnnnnnnnn nnnnnnnnnn nnnnnnnnnn nnnnnnnnnn nnnnnnnnnn
      721 nnnnnnnnnn nnnnnnnnnn nnnnnnnnnn nnnnnnnnnn nnnnnnnnnn nnnnnnnnnn
      781 ncnnnnnnnn nnnnnnnnnn nnnnnnnnnn nnnnnnnnnn nnnnnnnnnn nnnnnnnnnn
      841 nnnnnnnnnn nnnnnnnnnn nnnnnnnnnn nnnannnnnn nnnnnnnnnn nnnnnnnnnn
      901 nnnnnnnnnn nnnnnnnnnn nnncctttga cgttggagtc cacgttcttt nnnnnnnnnn
      961 nnnnnnnnnn nnnnnnnnnn nnnnnnnacc ctatctcggt ctattctttt gatttataag
     1021 ggattttgcc gatttcggcc tattggttaa aaaatgagct gatttaacaa aaatttaacg
     1081 cgaattttaa caaaatatta acgcttacaa tttaggtggc acttttcggg gaaatgtgcg
     1141 cggaacccct atttgtttat ttttctaaat acattcaaat atgtatccgc tcatgaatta
     1201 attcttagaa aaactcatcg agcatcaaat gaaactgcaa tttattcata tcaggattat
     1261 caataccata tttttgaaaa agccgtttct gtaatgaagg agaaaactca ccgaggcagt
     1321 tccataggat ggcaagatcc tggtatcggt ctgcgattcc gactcgtcca acatcaatac
     1381 aacctattaa tttcccctcg tcaaaaataa ggttatcaag tgagaaatca ccatgagtga
     1441 cgactgaatc cggtgagaat ggcaaaagtt tatgcatttc tttccagact tgttcaacag
     1501 gccagccatt acgctcgtca tcaaaatcac tcgcatcaac caaaccgtta ttcattcgtg
     1561 attgcgcctg agcgagacga aatacgcgat cgctgttaaa aggacaatta caaacaggaa
     1621 tcgaatgcaa ccggcgcagg aacactgcca gcgcatcaac aatattttca cctgaatcag
     1681 gatattcttc taatacctgg aatgctgttt tcccggggat cgcagtggtg agtaaccatg
     1741 catcatcagg agtacggata aaatgcttga tggtcggaag aggcataaat tccgtcagcc
     1801 agtttagtct gaccatctca tctgtaacat cattggcaac gctacctttg ccatgtttca
     1861 gaaacaactc tggcgcatcg ggcttcccat acaatcgata gattgtcgca cctgattgcc
     1921 cgacattatc gcgagcccat ttatacccat ataaatcagc atccatgttg gaatttaatc
     1981 gcggcctaga gcaagacgtt tcccgttgaa tatggctcat aacacccctt gtattactgt
     2041 ttatgtaagc agacagtttt attgttcatg accaaaatcc cttaacgtga gttttcgttc
     2101 cactgagcgt cagaccccgt agaaaagatc aaaggatctt cttgagatcc tttttttctg
     2161 cgcgtaatct gctgcttgca aacaaaaaaa ccaccgctac cagcggtggt ttgtttgccg
     2221 gatcaagagc taccaactct ttttccgaag gtaactggct tcagcagagc gcagatacca
     2281 aatactgtcc ttctagtgta gccgtagtta ggccaccact tcaagaactc tgtagcaccg
     2341 cctacatacc tcgctctgct aatcctgtta ccagtggctg ctgccagtgg cgataagtcg
     2401 tgtcttaccg ggttggactc aagacgatag ttaccggata aggcgcagcg gtcgggctga
     2461 acggggggtt cgtgcacaca gcccagcttg gagcgaacga cctacaccga actgagatac
     2521 ctacagcgtg agctatgaga aagcgccacg cttcccgaag ggagaaaggc ggacaggtat
     2581 ccggtaagcg gcagggtcgg aacaggagag cgcacgaggg agcttccagg gggaaacgcc
     2641 tggtatcttt atagtcctgt cgggtttcgc cacctctgac ttgagcgtcg atttttgtga
     2701 tgctcgtcag gggggcggag cctatggaaa aacgccagca acgcggcctt tttacggttc
     2761 ctggcctttt gctggccttt tgctcacatg ttctttcctg cgttatcccc tgattctgtg
     2821 gataaccgta ttaccgcctt tgagtgagct gataccgctc gccgcagccg aacgaccgag
     2881 cgcagcgagt cagtgagcga ggaagcggaa gagcgcctga tgcggtattt tctccttacg
     2941 catctgtgcg gtatttcaca ccgcaatggt gcactctcag tacaatctgc tctgatgccg
     3001 catagttaag ccagtataca ctccgctatc gctacgtgac tgggtcatgg ctgcgccccg
     3061 acacccgcca acacccgctg acgcgccctg acgggcttgt ctgctcccgg catccgctta
     3121 cagacaagct gtgaccgtct ccgggagctg catgtgtcag aggttttcac cgtcatcacc
     3181 gaaacgcgcg aggcagctgc ggtaaagctc atcagcgtgg tcgtgaagcg attcacagat
     3241 gtctgcctgt tcatccgcgt ccagctcgtt gagtttctcc agaagcgtta atgtctggct
     3301 tctgataaag cgggccatgt taagggcggt tttttcctgt ttggtcactg atgcctccgt
     3361 gtaaggggga tttctgttca tgggggtaat gataccgatg aaacgagaga ggatgctcac
     3421 gatacgggtt actgatgatg aacatgcccg gttactggaa cgttgtgagg gtaaacaact
     3481 ggcggtatgg atgcggcggg accagagaaa aatcactcag ggtcaatgcc agcgcttcgt
     3541 taatacagat gtaggtgttc cacagggtag ccagcagcat cctgcgatgc agatccggaa
     3601 cataatggtg cagggcgctg acttccgcgt ttccagactt tacgaaacac ggaaaccgaa
     3661 gaccattcat gttgttgctc aggtcgcaga cgttttgcag cagcagtcgc ttcacgttcg
     3721 ctcgcgtatc ggtgattcat tctgctaacc agtaaggcaa ccccgccagc ctagccgggt
     3781 cctcaacgac aggagcacga tcatgcgcac ccgtggggcc gccatgccgg cgataatggc
     3841 ctgcttctcg ccgaaacgtt tggtggcggg accagtgacg aaggcttgag cgagggcgtg
     3901 caagattccg aataccgcaa gcgacaggcc gatcatcgtc gcgctccagc gaaagcggtc
     3961 ctcgccgaaa atgacccaga gcgctgccgg cacctgtcct acgagttgca tgataaagaa
     4021 gacagtcata agtgcggcga cgatagtcat gccccgcgcc caccggaagg agctgactgg
     4081 gttgaaggct ctcaagggca tcggtcgaga tcccggtgcc taatgagtga gctaacttac
     4141 attaattgcg ttgcgctcac tgcccgcttt ccagtcggga aacctgtcgt gccagctgca
     4201 ttaatgaatc ggccaacgcg cggggagagg cggtttgcgt attgggcgcc agggtggttt
     4261 ttcttttcac cagtgagacg ggcaacagct gattgccctt caccgcctgg ccctgagaga
     4321 gttgcagcaa gcggtccacg ctggtttgcc ccagcaggcg aaaatcctgt ttgatggtgg
     4381 ttaacggcgg gatataacat gagctgtctt cggtatcgtc gtatcccact accgagatat
     4441 ccgcaccaac gcgcagcccg gactcggtaa tggcgcgcat tgcgcccagc gccatctgat
     4501 cgttggcaac cagcatcgca gtgggaacga tgccctcatt cagcatttgc atggtttgtt
     4561 gaaaaccgga catggcactc cagtcgcctt cccgttccgc tatcggctga atttgattgc
     4621 gagtgagata tttatgccag ccagccagac gcagacgcgc cgagacagaa cttaatgggc
     4681 ccgctaacag cgcgatttgc tggtgaccca atgcgaccag atgctccacg cccagtcgcg
     4741 taccgtcttc atgggagaaa ataatactgt tgatgggtgt ctggtcagag acatcaagaa
     4801 ataacgccgg aacattagtg caggcagctt ccacagcaat ggcatcctgg tcatccagcg
     4861 gatagttaat gatcagccca ctgacgcgtt gcgcgagaag attgtgcacc gccgctttac
     4921 aggcttcgac gccgcttcgt tctaccatcg acaccaccac gctggcaccc agttgatcgg
     4981 cgcgagattt aatcgccgcg acaatttgcg acggcgcgtg cagggccaga ctggaggtgg
     5041 caacgccaat cagcaacgac tgtttgcccg ccagttgttg tgccacgcgg ttgggaatgt
     5101 aattcagctc cgccatcgcc gcttccactt tttcccgcgt tttcgcagaa acgtggctgg
     5161 cctggttcac cacgcgggaa acggtctgat aagagacacc ggcatactct gcgacatcgt
     5221 ataacgttac tggtttcaca ttcaccaccc tgaattgact ctcttccggg cgctatcatg
     5281 ccataccgcg aaaggttttg cgccattcga tggtgtccgg gatctcgacg ctctccctta
     5341 tgcgactcct gcattaggaa gcagcccagt agtaggttga ggccgttgag caccgccgcc
     5401 gcaaggaatg gtgcatgcaa ggagatggcg cccaacagtc ccccggccac ggggcctgcc
     5461 accataccca cgccgaaaca agcgctcatg agcccgaagt ggcgagcccg atcttcccca
     5521 tcggtgatgt cggcgatata ggcgccagca accgcacctg tggcgccggt gatgccggcc
     5581 acgatgcgtc cggcgtagag gatcgagatc tcgatcccgc gaaattaata cgactcacta
     5641 taggggaatt gtgagcggat aacaattccc ct
//
