[The description below was written by a language model from this plasmid's Addgene catalogue record and the feature table of its GenBank file.]
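Description:
6ASB (FBXL19) is a 5,672 bp bacterial expression plasmid built on the pET28-MHL backbone, a pET-type vector adapted for ligation-independent cloning. It was made to produce a fragment of human FBXL19 for structure determination. The insert is a 366 bp segment encoding amino acids 31–153 of FBXL19. The insert itself is not annotated in the feature table, but it would lie between the TEV site and the downstream vector sequence. The plasmid is selected with kanamycin through the aph(3')-Ia aminoglycoside phosphotransferase gene. It replicates from a ColE1/pBR322-type origin accompanied by the bom region and the rop gene. Rop keeps copy number low, which agrees with the catalogue's "low copy" designation even though the origin carries a generic high-copy annotation. An f1 phage origin is also present.

Expression is driven by a T7 promoter followed immediately by a lac operator, and translation starts from the efficient T7 gene 10 ribosome binding site. The plasmid carries lacI under its own promoter, so transcription stays repressed until it is relieved by IPTG or lactose in an E. coli host that supplies T7 RNA polymerase. A T7 terminator closes the transcription unit. The FBXL19 fragment is fused at its N-terminus to a backbone-encoded 6xHis tag followed by a TEV protease recognition site. This allows metal-affinity purification and then removal of the tag. A second 6xHis coding segment is annotated downstream of the insert, before the terminator. The record lists only the N-terminal tag, so this downstream segment is probably residual vector sequence, and the record does not say whether it is translated. The name refers to the deposited structure obtained with this construct.
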