Addgene plasmid #119954: 6ASB (FBXL19)
Purpose: Bacterial expression for structure determination
Depositing lab: Cheryl Arrowsmith. Depositing organization: University of Toronto.
Backbone
  Vector backbone: pET28-MHL
  Backbone manufacturer: SGC (Addgene Plasmid #26096)
  Vector type: Bacterial Expression
Growth in bacteria
  Bacterial resistance: Kanamycin, 50 μg/mL
  Growth temperature: 37°C
  Growth strain: DH5alpha
  Copy number: Low Copy
Gene/Insert
  Gene/Insert name: FBXL19 (alt names: PDB ID: 6ASB; BC059173)
  Species: H. sapiens (human)
  Insert size (bp): 366
  Mutation: contains amino acids 31-153
  Entrez Gene: FBXL19 (a.k.a. Fbl19, JHDM1C, MGC50505, DKFZp434K0410)
  Promoter: T7
  Tag / fusion protein: 6xHis-TEV (N terminal on backbone)
  Cloning method: Ligation Independent Cloning
  Sequencing primers: 5′ T7; 3′ T7-term
Terms and licenses: Academic/Nonprofit Terms; Industry Terms: Not Available to Industry
Depositor comments: N-Tag:MHHHHHHSSGRENLYFQG. FBXL19:JMC067-G03:C226959. SGC link: http://www.thesgc.org/structures/6ASB/
How to cite: 6ASB (FBXL19) was a gift from Cheryl Arrowsmith (Addgene plasmid # 119954 ; http://n2t.net/addgene:119954 ; RRID:Addgene_119954)
