>Addgene plasmid #119954 | 6ASB (FBXL19) | depositor partial sequence | sequence record 227377 | Insert sequence
GCCCGTCGCCGTCGCACCCGTTGCCGTCGCTGTCGTGCATGCGTTCGCACGGAATGTGGCGATTGCCATT
TTTGTCGCGACATGAAAAAATTTGGCGGTCCGGGTCGTATGAAACAGAGCTGTCTGCTGCGTCAATGCAC
CGCACCGGTGCTGCCGCACACGGCCGTTTGCCTGCTGTGTGGCGAAGCCGGTAAAGAAGATACCGTCGAA
GGCGAAGAAGAAAAATTTGGTCTGTCTCTGATGGAATGCACGATTTGTAACGAAATCGTCCATCCGGGTT
GTCTGAAAATGGGCAAAGCAGAAGGTGTGATTAACGCTGAAATCCCGAATTGCTGGGAATGTCCGCGTTG
CACCCAGGAAGGTCGT
